>Addgene plasmid #13445 | PGKneoF2L2DTA | addgene full sequence | sequence record 227915 | Addgene NGS Result
CTG
[124 nt withheld, positions 4-127]
C
[91 nt withheld, positions 129-219]
A
[49 nt withheld, positions 221-269]
CCTTTGACGTTGGAGTCCACGTTCTTT
[37 nt withheld, positions 297-333]
ACCCTATCTCGGTCTATTCTTTTGATTTATAAGGGATTTTGCCGATTTCGGCCTATTGGTTAAAAAATGA
GCTGATTTAACAAAAATTTAACGCGAATTTTAACAAAATATTAACGCTTACAATTTCCATTCGCCATTCA
GGCTGCGCAACTGTTGGGAAGGGCGATCGGTGCGGGCCTCTTCGCTATTACGCCAGCTGGCGAAAGGGGG
ATGTGCTGCAAGGCGATTAAGTTGGGTAACGCCAGGGTTTTCCCAGTCACGACGTTGTAAAACGACGGCC
AGTGAGCGCGCGTAATACGACTCACTATAGGGCGAATTGGAGCTCCACCGCGGTGGCGGCCGCTCTAGAA
CTAGTGGATCCGGAACCCTTAATATAACTTCGTATAATGTATGCTATACGAAGTTATTAGGTCCCTCGAC
CTGCAGGAATTCGAGCTCGCCCGGGGATCCTCTAGAGTCAACGAAGTTCCTATACTTTCTAGAGAATAGG
AACTTCGGAATAGGAACTTCGTTAATTCTACCGGGTAGGGGAGGCGCTTTTCCCAAGGCAGTCTGGAGCA
TGCGCTTTAGCAGCCCCGCTGGGCACTTGGCGCTACACAAGTGGCCTCTGGCCTCGCACACATTCCACAT
CCACCGGTAGGCGCCAACCGGCTCCGTTCTTTGGTGGCCCCTTCGCGCCACCTTCTACTCCTCCCCTAGT
CAGGAAGTTCCCCCCCGCCCCGCAGCTCGCGTCGTGCAGGACGTGACAAATGGAAGTAGCACGTCTCACT
AGTCTCGTGCAGATGGACAGCACCGCTGAGCAATGGAAGCGGGTAGGCCTTTGGGGCAGCGGCCAATAGC
AGCTTTGCTCCTTCGCTTTCTGGGCTCAGAGGCTGGGAAGGGGTGGGTCCGGGGGCGGGCTCAGGGGCGG
GCTCAGGGGCGGGGCGGGCGCCCGAAGGTCCTCCGGAGGCCCGGCATTCTGCACGCTTCAAAAGCGCACG
TCTGCCGCGCTGTTCTCCTCTTCCTCATCTCCGGGCCTTTCGACCTGCAGCCAATATGGGATCGGCCATT
GAACAAGATGGATTGCACGCAGGTTCTCCGGCCGCTTGGGTGGAGAGGCTATTCGGCTATGACTGGGCAC
AACAGACAATCGGCTGCTCTGATGCCGCCGTGTTCCGGCTGTCAGCGCAGGGGCGCCCGGTTCTTTTTGT
CAAGACCGACCTGTCCGGTGCCCTGAATGAACTGCAGGACGAGGCAGCGCGGCTATCGTGGCTGGCCACG
ACGGGCGTTCCTTGCGCAGCTGTGCTCGACGTTGTCACTGAAGCGGGAAGGGACTGGCTGCTATTGGGCG
AAGTGCCGGGGCAGGATCTCCTGTCATCTCACCTTGCTCCTGCCGAGAAAGTATCCATCATGGCTGATGC
AATGCGGCGGCTGCATACGCTTGATCCGGCTACCTGCCCATTCGACCACCAAGCGAAACATCGCATCGAG
CGAGCACGTACTCGGATGGAAGCCGGTCTTGTCGATCAGGATGATCTGGACGAAGAGCATCAGGGGCTCG
CGCCAGCCGAACTGTTCGCCAGGCTCAAGGCGCGCATGCCCGACGGCGATGATCTCGTCGTGACCCATGG
CGATGCCTGCTTGCCGAATATCATGGTGGAAAATGGCCGCTTTTCTGGATTCATCGACTGTGGCCGGCTG
GGTGTGGCGGACCGCTATCAGGACATAGCGTTGGCTACCCGTGATATTGCTGAAGAGCTTGGCGGCGAAT
GGGCTGACCGCTTCCTCGTGCTTTACGGTATCGCCGCTCCCGATTCGCAGCGCATCGCCTTCTATCGCCT
TCTTGACGAGTTCTTCTGAGGGGATCAATTCTCTAGCTAGAGCTCGCTGATCAGCCTCGACTGTGCCTTC
TAGTTGCCAGCCATCTGTTGTTTGCCCCTCCCCCGTGCCTTCCTTGACCCTGGAAGGTGCCACTCCCACT
GTCCTTTCCTAATAAAATGAGGAAATTGCATCGCATTGTCTGAGTAGGTGTCATTCTATTCTGGGGGGTG
GGGTGGGGCAGGACAGCAAGGGGGAGGATTGGGAAGACAATAGCAGGCATGCTGGGGATGCGGTGGGCTC
TATGGCTTCTGAGGCGGAAAGAACCAGCTGGGGCTCGAAACGAAGTTCCTATACTTTCTAGAGAATAGGA
ACTTCGGAATAGGAACTTCGTTCTAGAGTCGAATCAAGCTGATCCGGAACCCTTAATATAACTTCGTATA
ATGTATGCTATACGAAGTTATTAGGTCCCTCGACCTGCAGCCCAAGCTAGCTTATCGATACCGTCGACGG
TATCGATAAGCTTGATATCGAATTCTACCGGGTAGGGGAGGCGCTTTTCCCAAGGCAGTCTGGAGCATGC
GCTTTAGCAGCCCCGCTGGGCACTTGGCGCTACACAAGTGGCCTCTGGCCTCGCACACATTCCACATCCA
CCGGTAGGCGCCAACCGGCTCCGTTCTTTGGTGGCCCCTTCGCGCCACCTTCTACTCCTCCCCTAGTCAG
GAAGTTCCCCCCCGCCCCGCAGCTCGCGTCGTGCAGGACGTGACAAATGGAAGTAGCACGTCTCACTAGT
CTCGTGCAGATGGACAGCACCGCTGAGCAATGGAAGCGGGTAGGCCTTTGGGGCAGCGGCCAATAGCAGC
TTTGCTCCTTCGCTTTCTGGGCTCAGAGGCTGGGAAGGGGTGGGTCCGGGGGCGGGCTCAGGGGCGGGCT
CAGGGGCGGGGCGGGCGCCCGAAGGTCCTCCGGAGGCCCGGCATTCTGCACGCTTCAAAAGCGCACGTCT
GCCGCGCTGTTCTCCTCTTCCTCATCTCCGGGCCTTTCGACCTGCAGGTCCTCGCCATGGATCCTGATGA
TGTTGTTGATTCTTCTAAATCTTTTGTGATGGAAAACTTTTCTTCGTACCACGGGACTAAACCTGGTTAT
GTAGATTCCATTCAAAAAGGTATACAAAAGCCAAAATCTGGTACACAAGGAAATTATGACGATGATTGGA
AAGGGTTTTATAGTACCGACAATAAATACGACGCTGCGGGATACTCTGTAGATAATGAAAACCCGCTCTC
TGGAAAAGCTGGAGGCGTGGTCAAAGTGACGTATCCAGGACTGACGAAGGTTCTCGCACTAAAAGTGGAT
AATGCCGAAACTATTAAGAAAGAGTTAGGTTTAAGTCTCACTGAACCGTTGATGGAGCAAGTCGGAACGG
AAGAGTTTATCAAAAGGTTCGGTGATGGTGCTTCGCGTGTAGTGCTCAGCCTTCCCTTCGCTGAGGGGAG
TTCTAGCGTTGAATATATTAATAACTGGGAACAGGCGAAAGCGTTAAGCGTAGAACTTGAGATTAATTTT
GAAACCCGTGGAAAACGTGGCCAAGATGCGATGTATGAGTATATGGCTCAAGCCTGTGCAGGAAATCGTG
TCAGGCGATCTCTTTGTGAAGGAACCTTACTTCTGTGGTGTGACATAATTGGACAAACTACCTACAGAGA
TTTAAAGCTCTAAGGTAAATATAAAATTTTTAAGTGTATAATGTGTTAAACTACTGATTCTAATTGTTTG
TGTATTTTAGATTCCAACCTATGGAACTGATGAATGGGAGCAGTGGTGGAATGCAGATCCTAGAGCTCGC
TGATCAGCCTCGACTGTGCCTTCTAGTTGCCAGCCATCTGTTGTTTGCCCCTCCCCCGTGCCTTCCTTGA
CCCTGGAAGGTGCCACTCCCACTGTCCTTTCCTAATAAAATGAGGAAATTGCATCGCATTGTCTGAGTAG
GTGTCATTCTATTCTGGGGGGTGGGGTGGGGCAGGACAGCAAGGGGGAGGATTGGGAAGACAATAGCAGG
CATGCTGGGGATGCGGTGGGCTCTATGGCTTCTGAGGCGGAAAGAACCAGCTGGGGCTCGAGGGGGGGCC
CGGTACCCAGCTTTTGTTCCCTTTAGTGAGGGTTAATTGCGCGCTTGGCGTAATCATGGTCATAGCTGTT
TCCTGTGTGAAATTGTTATCCGCTCACAATTCCACACAACATACGAGCCGGAAGCATAAAGTGTAAAGCC
TGGGGTGCCTAATGAGTGAGCTAACTCACATTAATTGCGTTGCGCTCACTGCCCGCTTTCCAGTCGGGAA
ACCTGTCGTGCCAGCTGCATTAATGAATCGGCCAACGCGCGGGGAGAGGCGGTTTGCGTATTGGGCGCTC
TTCCGCTTCCTCGCTCACTGACTCGCTGCGCTCGGTCGTTCGGCTGCGGCGAGCGGTATCAGCTCACTCA
AAGGCGGTAATACGGTTATCCACAGAATCAGGGGATAACGCAGGAAAGAACATGTGAGCAAAAGGCCAGC
AAAAGGCCAGGAACCGTAAAAAGGCCGCGTTGCTGGCGTTTTTCCATAGGCTCCGCCCCCCTGACGAGCA
TCACAAAAATCGACGCTCAAGTCAGAGGTGGCGAAACCCGACAGGACTATAAAGATACCAGGCGTTTCCC
CCTGGAAGCTCCCTCGTGCGCTCTCCTGTTCCGACCCTGCCGCTTACCGGATACCTGTCCGCCTTTCTCC
CTTCGGGAAGCGTGGCGCTTTCTCATAGCTCACGCTGTAGGTATCTCAGTTCGGTGTAGGTCGTTCGCTC
CAAGCTGGGCTGTGTGCACGAACCCCCCGTTCAGCCCGACCGCTGCGCCTTATCCGGTAACTATCGTCTT
GAGTCCAACCCGGTAAGACACGACTTATCGCCACTGGCAGCAGCCACTGGTAACAGGATTAGCAGAGCGA
GGTATGTAGGCGGTGCTACAGAGTTCTTGAAGTGGTGGCCTAACTACGGCTACACTAGAAGAACAGTATT
TGGTATCTGCGCTCTGCTGAAGCCAGTTACCTTCGGAAAAAGAGTTGGTAGCTCTTGATCCGGCAAACAA
ACCACCGCTGGTAGCGGTGGTTTTTTTGTTTGCAAGCAGCAGATTACGCGCAGAAAAAAAGGATCTCAAG
AAGATCCTTTGATCTTTTCTACGGGGTCTGACGCTCAGTGGAACGAAAACTCACGTTAAGGGATTTTGGT
CATGAGATTATCAAAAAGGATCTTCACCTAGATCCTTTTAAATTAAAAATGAAGTTTTAAATCAATCTAA
AGTATATATGAGTAAACTTGGTCTGACAGTTACCAATGCTTAATCAGTGAGGCACCTATCTCAGCGATCT
GTCTATTTCGTTCATCCATAGTTGCCTGACTCCCCGTCGTGTAGATAACTACGATACGGGAGGGCTTACC
ATCTGGCCCCAGTGCTGCAATGATACCGCGAGACCCACGCTCACCGGCTCCAGATTTATCAGCAATAAAC
CAGCCAGCCGGAAGGGCCGAGCGCAGAAGTGGTCCTGCAACTTTATCCGCCTCCATCCAGTCTATTAATT
GTTGCCGGGAAGCTAGAGTAAGTAGTTCGCCAGTTAATAGTTTGCGCAACGTTGTTGCCATTGCTACAGG
CATCGTGGTGTCACGCTCGTCGTTTGGTATGGCTTCATTCAGCTCCGGTTCCCAACGATCAAGGCGAGTT
ACATGATCCCCCATGTTGTGCAAAAAAGCGGTTAGCTCCTTCGGTCCTCCGATCGTTGTCAGAAGTAAGT
TGGCCGCAGTGTTATCACTCATGGTTATGGCAGCACTGCATAATTCTCTTACTGTCATGCCATCCGTAAG
ATGCTTTTCTGTGACTGGTGAGTACTCAACCAAGTCATTCTGAGAATAGTGTATGCGGCGACCGAGTTGC
TCTTGCCCGGCGTCAATACGGGATAATACCGCGCCACATAGCAGAACTTTAAAAGTGCTCATCATTGGAA
AACGTTCTTCGGGGCGAAAACTCTCAAGGATCTTACCGCTGTTGAGATCCAGTTCGATGTAACCCACTCG
TGCACCCAACTGATCTTCAGCATCTTTTACTTTCACCAGCGTTTCTGGGTGAGCAAAAACAGGAAGGCAA
AATGCCGCAAAAAAGGGAATAAGGGCGACACGGAAATGTTGAATACTCATACTCTTCCTTTTTCAATATT
ATTGAAGCATTTATCAGGGTTATTGTCTCATGAGCGGATACATATTTGAATGTATTTAGAAAAATAAACA
AATAGGGGTTCCGCGCACATTTCCCCGAAAAGTGCCAC
Features (pLannotate 1.2.2; 28 found; start..end, strand, type, name):
      4..432     +  rep_origin     f1 ori (sequence partly withheld): f1 bacteriophage origin of replication; arrow indicates direction of (+) strand synthesis
    463..618     -  CDS            lacZα (fragment): LacZα fragment of β-galactosidase; lacZ fragment
    626..644     +  promoter       T7 promoter: promoter for bacteriophage T7 RNA polymerase
    653..694     +  misc_feature   MCS (fragment): pBluescript multiple cloning site
    707..740     -  protein_bind   loxP: Cre-mediated recombination occurs in the 8-bp core sequence (GCATACAT). Cre recombinase
    796..843     -  protein_bind   FRT: FLP-mediated recombination occurs in the 8-bp core sequence TCTAGAAA (Turan and Bode, 2011). FLP recombinase from the Saccharomyces cerevisiae 2μ plasmid
    856..1355    +  promoter       PGK promoter: mouse phosphoglycerate kinase 1 promoter
   1369..2172    +  CDS            NeoR/KanR: aminoglycoside phosphotransferase from Tn5; aph(3')-II (or nptII); confers resistance to neomycin, kanamycin, and G418 (Geneticin®)
   2214..2438    +  polyA_signal   bGH poly(A) signal: bovine growth hormone polyadenylation signal
   2442..2463    +  promoter       SV40 promoter (fragment): SV40 enhancer and early promoter
   2475..2522    -  protein_bind   FRT: FLP-mediated recombination occurs in the 8-bp core sequence TCTAGAAA (Turan and Bode, 2011). FLP recombinase from the Saccharomyces cerevisiae 2μ plasmid
   2561..2594    -  protein_bind   loxP: Cre-mediated recombination occurs in the 8-bp core sequence (GCATACAT). Cre recombinase
   2636..2668    -  misc_feature   MCS (fragment): pBluescript multiple cloning site
   2673..3172    +  promoter       PGK promoter: mouse phosphoglycerate kinase 1 promoter
   3199..3771    +  CDS            DTA: diphtheria toxin fragment A; Corynebacterium diphtheriae tox
   3774..3846    +  CDS            small t antigen (fragment): SV40 (simian virus 40) small t antigen
   3848..3913    +  intron         small t intron: SV40 (simian virus 40) small t antigen intron
   3987..4211    +  polyA_signal   bGH poly(A) signal: bovine growth hormone polyadenylation signal
   4215..4236    +  promoter       SV40 promoter (fragment): SV40 enhancer and early promoter
   4240..4260    +  misc_feature   MCS (fragment): pBluescript multiple cloning site
   4273..4291    -  promoter       T3 promoter: promoter for bacteriophage T3 RNA polymerase
   4336..4352    -  protein_bind   lac operator: The lac repressor binds to the lac operator to inhibit transcription in E. coli. This inhibition can be relieved by adding lactose or isopropyl-β-D-thiogalactopyranoside (IPTG). lac repressor encoded by lacI
   4360..4390    -  promoter       lac promoter: promoter for the E. coli lac operon
   4405..4426    -  protein_bind   CAP binding site: CAP binding activates transcription in the presence of cAMP. E. coli catabolite activator protein
   4439..4531    -  CDS            lacI (fragment): lac repressor; lacI; The lac repressor binds to the lac operator to inhibit transcription in E. coli. This inhibition can be relieved by adding lactose or isopropyl-β-D-thiogalactopyranoside (IPTG).
   4714..5302    -  rep_origin     ori: high-copy-number ColE1/pMB1/pBR322/pUC origin of replication
   5473..6333    -  CDS            AmpR: β-lactamase; bla; confers resistance to ampicillin, carbenicillin, and related antibiotics
   6334..6438    -  promoter       AmpR promoter: bla
