[The description below was written by a language model from this plasmid's Addgene catalogue record and pLannotate feature annotations shown in this document.]
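Description:
PGKneoF2L2DTA is a gene-targeting base vector for positive/negative selection in mammalian (typically mouse embryonic stem) cells. The record lists no backbone name, but the annotated features point to a pBluescript-type phagemid: split fragments of the pBluescript multiple cloning site, flanking T7 and T3 promoters, lacZα and lac promoter/operator remnants, and an f1 origin. It is propagated in E. coli at high copy from a ColE1/pUC origin under ampicillin selection (AmpR). The sequenced plasmid is about 6.5 kb, consistent with the stated 2.9 kb backbone plus a 3.6 kb insert.

The payload consists of two independent cassettes in the same orientation. The first, PGKneobpA, uses the mouse phosphoglycerate kinase 1 promoter to drive the Tn5 neomycin phosphotransferase gene, followed by a bovine growth hormone polyadenylation signal, and confers G418 resistance. This cassette is bracketed on each side by an FRT site nested inside a loxP site (hence "F2L2"), so the marker can be excised after targeting with either FLP or Cre recombinase. The second cassette, PGKdtabpA, lies outside the recombinase sites. It places diphtheria toxin fragment A under a second PGK promoter, followed by SV40 small t antigen/intron sequence and a bGH poly(A) signal.

In the usual design, homology arms are cloned into the remaining polylinker sites on either side of the neo cassette. Homologous recombination then retains neo but loses DTA, whereas random integrants that keep DTA are killed. The plasmid carries no homology arms or gene of interest itself. The associated publication concerns Fgfr1 signalling in mouse development, which fits its use in building targeted alleles.
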