Addgene plasmid #13445: PGKneoF2L2DTA
Depositing lab: Philippe Soriano. Depositing organization: Fred Hutchinson Cancer Center. Publication: Context-specific requirements for Fgfr1 signaling through Frs2 and Frs3 during mouse development. Hoch RV, Soriano P. Development. 2006 Feb . 133(4):663-73. 10.1242/dev.02242 PubMed 16421190.
Backbone
  Vector backbone: na
  Backbone size w/o insert (bp): 2900
  Vector type: Mammalian Expression, Cre/Lox
  Selectable markers: Neomycin (select with G418)
Growth in bacteria
  Bacterial resistance: Ampicillin, 100 μg/mL
  Growth temperature: 37°C
  Growth strain: DH5alpha
  Copy number: High Copy
Gene/Insert
  Gene/Insert name: PGKneoF2L2DTA (alt names: PGKneobpA; PGKdtabpA)
  Insert size (bp): 3600
  Cloning method: Restriction Enzyme; 5′ cloning site See map (not destroyed); 3′ cloning site See map (not destroyed)
  Sequencing primers: 5′ na
Terms and licenses: Academic/Nonprofit Terms; Industry Terms: Not Available to Industry
Depositor comments: This vector contains PGKneobpA flanked by both loxP and FRT sites and PGKdtabpA.
How to cite: PGKneoF2L2DTA was a gift from Philippe Soriano (Addgene plasmid # 13445 ; http://n2t.net/addgene:13445 ; RRID:Addgene_13445)
