>Addgene plasmid #13445 | PGKneoF2L2DTA | addgene partial sequence | sequence record 19821 | T7 5'-TAATACGACTCACTATAGGG-3'
GCGGCCGCTCTAGAACTAGTGGATCCGGAACCCTTAATATAACTTCGTATAATGTATGCTATACGAAGTT
ATTAGGTCCCTCGACCTGCAGGAATTCGAGCTCGCCCGGGGATCCTCTAGAGTCAACGAAGTTCCTATAC
TTTCTAGAGAATAGGAACTTCGGAATAGGAACTTCGTTAATTCTACCGGGTAGGGGAGGCGCTTTTCCCA
AGGCAGTCTGGAGCATGCGCTTTAGCAGCCCCGCTGGGCACTTGGCGCTACACAAGTGGCCTCTGGCCTC
GCACACATTCCACATCCACCGGTAGGCGCCAACCGGCTCCGTTCTTTGGTGGCCCCTTCGCGCCACCTTC
TACTCCTCCCCTAGTCAGGAAGTTCCCCCCCGCCCCGCAGCTCGCGTCGTGCAGGACGTGACAAATGGAA
GTAGCACGTCTCACTAGTCTCGTGCAGATGGACAGCACCGCTGAGCAATGGAAGCGGGTAGGCCTTTGGG
GCAGCGGCCAATAGCAGCTTTGCTCCTTCGCTTTCTGGGCTCAGAGGCTGGGAAGGGGTGGGTCCGGGGG
CGGGCTCAGGGGCGGGCTCAGGGGCGGGGCGGGCGCCCGAAGGTCCTCCGGAGGCCCGGCATTCTGCACG
CTTCAAAAGCGCACGTCTGCCGCGCTGTTCTCCTCTTCCTCATCTCCGGGCCTTTCGACCTGCAGCC
