>Addgene plasmid #13445 | PGKneoF2L2DTA | addgene partial sequence | sequence record 55551 | T3 5'-GCAATTAACCCTCACTAAAGG-3'
CCCCAGCTGGTTCTTTCCGCCTCAGAAGCCATAGAGCCCACCGCATCCCCAGCATGCCTGCTATTGTCTT
CCCAATCCTCCCCCTTGCTGTCCTGCCCCACCCCACCCCCCAGAATAGAATGACACCTACTCAGACAATG
CGATGCAATTTCCTCATTTTATTAGGAAAGGACAGTGGGAGTGGCACCTTCCAGGGTCAAGGAAGGCACG
GGGGAGGGGCAAACAACAGATGGCTGGCAACTAGAAGGCACAGTCGAGGCTGATCAGCGAGCTCTAGGAT
CTGCATTCCACCACTGCTCCCATTCATCAGTTCCATAGGTTGGAATCTAAAATACACAAACAATTAGAAT
CAGTAGTTTAACACATTATACACTTAAAAATTTTATATTTACCTTAGAGCTTTAAATCTCTGTAGGTAGT
TTGTCCAATTATGTCACACCACAGAAGTAAGGTTCCTTCACAAAGAGATCGCCTGACACGATTTCCTGCA
CAGGCTTGAGCCATATACTCATACATCGCATCTTGGCCACGTTTTCCACGGGTTTCAAAATTAATCTCAA
GTTCTACGCTTAACGCTTTCGCCTGTTCCCAGTTATTAATATATTCAACGCTAGAACTCCCCTCAGCGAA
GGGAAGGCTGAGCACTACACGCGAAGCACCATCACCGAACCTTTTGATAAACTCTTCCGTTCCGACTTGC
TCCATCAACGGTTCAGTGAGACTTAAACCTAACTCTTTCTTAATAGTTTCGGCATTATCCACTTTTAGTG
CGAGAACCTTCGTCAGTCCTGGATACGTCACTTTGACCACGCCTCCAGCTTTTCCAGAGAGCGGGTTTTC
ATTATCTACAGAGTATCCCGCAGCGTCGTATTTAT
